Addgene plasmid #149310: pDONR223 SARS-CoV-2 NSP7_nostop
Purpose: Gateway-compatible Entry vector, with insert of NSP7 gene's CDS from SARS-CoV-2 isolate Wuhan-Hu-1. Does not contain stop codon.
Depositing lab: Fritz Roth. Depositing organization: Sinai Health System. Publication: A Comprehensive, Flexible Collection of SARS-CoV-2 Coding Regions. Kim DK, Knapp JJ, Kuang D, Chawla A, Cassonnet P, Lee H, Sheykhkarimli D, Samavarchi-Tehrani P, Abdouni H, Rayhan A, Li R, Pogoutse O, Coyaud E, van der Werf S, Demeret C, Gingras AC, Taipale M, Raught B, Jacob Y, Roth FP. G3 (Bethesda). 2020 Aug 6. pii: g3.120.401554. doi: 10.1534/g3.120.401554. PubMed 32763951.
Backbone
  Vector backbone: pDONR223
  Backbone manufacturer: Rual et al, Genome Res. 14:2128-2135, 2004.
  Backbone size w/o insert (bp): 5005
  Vector type: Gateway-compatible Entry vector
Growth in bacteria
  Bacterial resistance: Spectinomycin, 50 μg/mL
  Growth temperature: 37°C
  Growth strain: DH5alpha
  Copy number: Unknown
Gene/Insert
  Gene/Insert name: NSP7
  Species: SARS-CoV-2 isolate Wuhan-Hu-1
  Insert size (bp): 252
  Mutation: Many synonymous changes due to codon optimization
  Entrez Gene: ORF1ab (a.k.a. GU280_gp01)
  Cloning method: Gateway Cloning
  Sequencing primers: 5′ M13F; 3′ M13R
Resource information
  A portion of this plasmid was derived from a plasmid made by: Synthesized from GenScript
Terms and licenses: Academic/Nonprofit Terms; Industry Terms
How to cite: pDONR223 SARS-CoV-2 NSP7_nostop was a gift from Fritz Roth (Addgene plasmid # 149310 ; http://n2t.net/addgene:149310 ; RRID:Addgene_149310)
