[The description below was written by a language model from this plasmid's Addgene catalogue record and pLannotate feature annotations shown in this document.]
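Description:
pDONR223 SARS-CoV-2 NSP7_nostop is a Gateway-compatible entry clone built on the pDONR223 backbone and carrying the coding sequence for non-structural protein 7 (NSP7), one of the mature products of the ORF1ab polyprotein of SARS-CoV-2 isolate Wuhan-Hu-1. The 252 bp insert was made by gene synthesis and is codon-optimized, so it differs from the viral sequence by many synonymous changes while encoding the same protein. It was introduced by Gateway cloning and deliberately lacks a stop codon, which allows the open reading frame to be read through into a C-terminal tag or fusion partner supplied by a destination vector.

The plasmid is maintained in E. coli through a high-copy ColE1/pUC-type origin and selected with spectinomycin, conferred by the aadA (SmR) aminoglycoside adenylyltransferase gene, which sits downstream of a class 1 integron Pc promoter fragment. In the sequenced record of about 3.0 kb, the insert lies unannotated between two attL recombination sites; the automated annotation labels these attL3 and attL2. These sites are the substrates for the LR Clonase reaction that moves the ORF into expression vectors. rrnB T1 and T2 terminators upstream insulate the cassette from read-through transcription, and a T7 promoter lies beside the attL2 site. Short matches to RSF ori, lacI, lacZα and GmR are only fragments and are unlikely to be functional. The entry vector has no annotated promoter for expressing the insert in a target host. It serves as a shuttle source of NSP7, as part of a collection of SARS-CoV-2 coding regions for transfer into user-chosen destination vectors.
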