Features (pLannotate 1.2.2; 12 found; start..end, strand, type, name):
      1..48      +  rep_origin     RSF ori (fragment): Plasmids containing the RSF 1030 origin of replication can be propagated in E. coli cells that contain additional plasmids with compatible origins.
     50..142     +  CDS            lacI (fragment): lac repressor; lacI; The lac repressor binds to the lac operator to inhibit transcription in E. coli. This inhibition can be relieved by adding lactose or isopropyl-β-D-thiogalactopyranoside (IPTG).
    197..224     -  terminator     rrnB T2 terminator: transcription terminator T2 from the E. coli rrnB gene
    356..399     +  terminator     rrnB T1 terminator: Escherichia coli rrnB; transcription terminator T1 from the E. coli rrnB gene
    446..482     -  CDS            lacZα (fragment): LacZα fragment of β-galactosidase; lacZ fragment
    499..594     +  protein_bind   attL3: mutant version of attL; recombination site for the Gateway® LR reaction LR Clonase™
    850..949     -  protein_bind   attL2: mutant version of attL; recombination site for the Gateway® LR reaction LR Clonase™
    967..985     -  promoter       T7 promoter: promoter for bacteriophage T7 RNA polymerase
   1175..1198    +  promoter       Pc promoter (fragment): intI1 (promoter lies within the coding sequence); class 1 integron promoter
   1374..1430    +  CDS            GmR (fragment): gentamycin acetyltransferase; aacC1; confers resistance to gentamycin
   1437..2228    +  CDS            SmR: aminoglycoside adenylyltransferase (Murphy, 1985); aadA; confers resistance to spectinomycin and streptomycin
   2321..2909    +  rep_origin     ori: high-copy-number ColE1/pMB1/pBR322/pUC origin of replication
>Addgene plasmid #149310 | pDONR223 SARS-CoV-2 NSP7_nostop | addgene full sequence | sequence record 296439 | Addgene NGS Result
GCAGCCGAACGACCGAGCGCAGCGAGTCAGTGAGCGAGGAAGCGGAAGAGCGCCCAATACGCAAACCGCC
TCTCCCCGCGCGTTGGCCGATTCATTAATGCAGCTGGCACGACAGGTTTCCCGACTGGAAAGCGGGCAGT
GAGCGCAACGCAATTAATACGCGTACCGCTAGCCAGGAAGAGTTTGTAGAAACGCAAAAAGGCCATCCGT
CAGGATGGCCTTCTGCTTAGTTTGATGCCTGGCAGTTTATGGCGGGCGTCCTGCCCGCCACCCTCCGGGC
CGTTGCTTCACAACGTTCAAATCCGCTCCCGGCGGATTTGTCCTACTCAGGAGAGCGTTCACCGACAAAC
AACAGATAAAACGAAAGGCCCAGTCTTCCGACTGAGCCTTTCGTTTTATTTGATGCCTGGCAGTTCCCTA
CTCTCGCGTTAACGCTAGCATGGATGTTTTCCCAGTCACGACGTTGTAAAACGACGGCCAGTCTTAAGCT
CGGGCCCCAAATAATGATTTTATTTTGACTGATAGTGACCTGTTCGTTGCAACAAATTGATGAGCAATGC
TTTTTTATAATGCCAACTTTGTACAAAAAAGTTGGCATGAGCAAGATGTCCGACGTGAAGTGCACCTCCG
TGGTGCTGCTGTCTGTGCTGCAGCAGCTGCGCGTGGAGAGCTCCTCTAAGCTGTGGGCCCAGTGCGTGCA
GCTGCACAACGACATCCTGCTGGCCAAGGACACCACCGAGGCTTTCGAAAAGATGGTGTCTCTGCTGAGC
GTGCTGCTGTCCATGCAGGGAGCTGTGGACATCAACAAGCTGTGCGAGGAAATGCTGGACAACAGGGCTA
CCCTGCAGTACCCAACTTTCTTGTACAAAGTTGGCATTATAAGAAAGCATTGCTTATCAATTTGTTGCAA
CGAACAGGTCACTATCAGTCAAAATAAAATCATTATTTGCCATCCAGCTGATATCCCCTATAGTGAGTCG
TATTACATGGTCATAGCTGTTTCCTGGCAGCTCTGGCCCGTGTCTCAAAATCTCTGATGTTACATTGCAC
AAGATAAAAATATATCATCATGCCTCCTCTAGACCAGCCAGGACAGAAATGCCTCGACTTCGCTGCTACC
CAAGGTTGCCGGGTGACGCACACCGTGGAAACGGATGAAGGCACGAACCCAGTGGACATAAGCCTGTTCG
GTTCGTAAGCTGTAATGCAAGTAGCGTATGCGCTCACGCAACTGGTCCAGAACCTTGACCGAACGCAGCG
GTGGTAACGGCGCAGTGGCGGTTTTCATGGCTTGTTATGACTGTTTTTTTGGGGTACAGTCTATGCCTCG
GGCATCCAAGCAGCAAGCGCGTTACGCCGTGGGTCGATGTTTGATGTTATGGAGCAGCAACGATGTTACG
CAGCAGGGCAGTCGCCCTAAAACAAAGTTAAACATTATGAGGGAAGCGGTGATCGCCGAAGTATCGACTC
AACTATCAGAGGTAGTTGGCGTCATCGAGCGCCATCTCGAACCGACGTTGCTGGCCGTACATTTGTACGG
CTCCGCAGTGGATGGCGGCCTGAAGCCACACAGTGATATTGATTTGCTGGTTACGGTGACCGTAAGGCTT
GATGAAACAACGCGGCGAGCTTTGATCAACGACCTTTTGGAAACTTCGGCTTCCCCTGGAGAGAGCGAGA
TTCTCCGCGCTGTAGAAGTCACCATTGTTGTGCACGACGACATCATTCCGTGGCGTTATCCAGCTAAGCG
CGAACTGCAATTTGGAGAATGGCAGCGCAATGACATTCTTGCAGGTATCTTCGAGCCAGCCACGATCGAC
ATTGATCTGGCTATCTTGCTGACAAAAGCAAGAGAACATAGCGTTGCCTTGGTAGGTCCAGCGGCGGAGG
AACTCTTTGATCCGGTTCCTGAACAGGATCTATTTGAGGCGCTAAATGAAACCTTAACGCTATGGAACTC
GCCGCCCGACTGGGCTGGCGATGAGCGAAATGTAGTGCTTACGTTGTCCCGCATTTGGTACAGCGCAGTA
ACCGGCAAAATCGCGCCGAAGGATGTCGCTGCCGACTGGGCAATGGAGCGCCTGCCGGCCCAGTATCAGC
CCGTCATACTTGAAGCTAGACAGGCTTATCTTGGACAAGAAGAAGATCGCTTGGCCTCGCGCGCAGATCA
GTTGGAAGAATTTGTCCACTACGTGAAAGGCGAGATCACCAAGGTAGTCGGCAAATAACCCTCGAGCCAC
CCATGACCAAAATCCCTTAACGTGAGTTACGCGTCGTTCCACTGAGCGTCAGACCCCGTAGAAAAGATCA
AAGGATCTTCTTGAGATCCTTTTTTTCTGCGCGTAATCTGCTGCTTGCAAACAAAAAAACCACCGCTACC
AGCGGTGGTTTGTTTGCCGGATCAAGAGCTACCAACTCTTTTTCCGAAGGTAACTGGCTTCAGCAGAGCG
CAGATACCAAATACTGTTCTTCTAGTGTAGCCGTAGTTAGGCCACCACTTCAAGAACTCTGTAGCACCGC
CTACATACCTCGCTCTGCTAATCCTGTTACCAGTGGCTGCTGCCAGTGGCGATAAGTCGTGTCTTACCGG
GTTGGACTCAAGACGATAGTTACCGGATAAGGCGCAGCGGTCGGGCTGAACGGGGGGTTCGTGCACACAG
CCCAGCTTGGAGCGAACGACCTACACCGAACTGAGATACCTACAGCGTGAGCTATGAGAAAGCGCCACGC
TTCCCGAAGGGAGAAAGGCGGACAGGTATCCGGTAAGCGGCAGGGTCGGAACAGGAGAGCGCACGAGGGA
GCTTCCAGGGGGAAACGCCTGGTATCTTTATAGTCCTGTCGGGTTTCGCCACCTCTGACTTGAGCGTCGA
TTTTTGTGATGCTCGTCAGGGGGGCGGAGCCTATGGAAAAACGCCAGCAACGCGGCCTTTTTACGGTTCC
TGGCCTTTTGCTGGCCTTTTGCTCACATGTTCTTTCCTGCGTTATCCCCTGATTCTGTGGATAACCGTAT
TACCGCCTTTGAGTGAGCTGATACCGCTCGCC
