>Addgene plasmid #149310 | pDONR223 SARS-CoV-2 NSP7_nostop | depositor partial sequence | sequence record 291917 | Inserted CDS without stop codon
ATGAGCAAGATGTCCGACGTGAAGTGCACCTCCGTGGTGCTGCTGTCTGTGCTGCAGCAGCTGCGCGTGG
AGAGCTCCTCTAAGCTGTGGGCCCAGTGCGTGCAGCTGCACAACGACATCCTGCTGGCCAAGGACACCAC
CGAGGCTTTCGAAAAGATGGTGTCTCTGCTGAGCGTGCTGCTGTCCATGCAGGGAGCTGTGGACATCAAC
AAGCTGTGCGAGGAAATGCTGGACAACAGGGCTACCCTGCAG
